Addgene plasmid #59172: FCK-QuasAr2-Citrine
Purpose: Fluorescent membrane voltage sensor
Depositing lab: Adam Cohen. Depositing organization: Harvard University. Publication: Bright and fast multicoloured voltage reporters via electrochromic FRET. Zou P, Zhao Y, Douglass AD, Hochbaum DR, Brinks D, Werley CA, Harrison DJ, Campbell RE, Cohen AE. Nat Commun. 2014 Aug 13;5:4625. doi: 10.1038/ncomms5625. PubMed 25118186.
Backbone
  Vector backbone: FCK(1.3)
  Backbone manufacturer: Pavel Osten
  Backbone size w/o insert (bp): 9235
  Total vector size (bp): 10753
  Vector type: Mammalian Expression, Lentiviral
Growth in bacteria
  Bacterial resistance: Ampicillin, 100 μg/mL
  Growth temperature: 37°C
  Growth strain: Stbl3
  Growth instructions: Use recombinase-free E. coli (e.g., Invitrogen's Stbl3)
  Copy number: Unknown
Gene/Insert
  Gene/Insert name: QuasAr2-Citrine eFRET
  Species: Synthetic
  Insert size (bp): 1518
Terms and licenses: Academic/Nonprofit Terms; Industry Terms: Not Available to Industry
How to cite: FCK-QuasAr2-Citrine was a gift from Adam Cohen (Addgene plasmid # 59172 ; http://n2t.net/addgene:59172 ; RRID:Addgene_59172)
