[The description below was written by a language model from this plasmid's Addgene catalogue record and pLannotate feature annotations shown in this document.]
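Description:
FCK-QuasAr2-Citrine is a 10.8 kb HIV-1-based lentiviral transfer plasmid built on the FCK(1.3) backbone for expressing a genetically encoded fluorescent membrane voltage sensor in mammalian cells. It is propagated in E. coli through a high-copy ColE1/pUC-type origin with ampicillin resistance (AmpR), and the record recommends a recombination-deficient strain, as is usual for plasmids carrying repeated LTR sequences. The backbone also carries an f1 origin and an SV40/EM7-driven BleoR cassette with an SV40 poly(A) signal. This cassette lies outside the LTR-flanked region, so it would not be packaged into virus.

The viral portion begins with a CMV enhancer/promoter fused to a truncated 5' LTR, which drives genomic RNA transcription in packaging cells. It is followed by the Ψ packaging signal with a gag fragment, the Rev response element for nuclear export, and the cPPT/CTS. The 3' end is annotated as a truncated LTR followed by a bGH poly(A) signal. Within this frame, the mouse CaMKIIα promoter, commonly used to favour expression in excitatory neurons, drives a synthetic fusion of roughly 1.5 kb. The fusion joins QuasAr2, an Archaerhodopsin-3 derivative with improved voltage sensitivity, directly to the yellow fluorescent protein Citrine. A WPRE downstream enhances transcript stability and expression.

The insert name and associated publication identify this as an electrochromic FRET (eFRET) reporter. In this design, voltage-dependent changes in the rhodopsin's absorption modulate quenching of the attached bright fluorescent protein, so membrane potential is read out through Citrine emission. The construct can be used by direct transfection or by lentiviral transduction for optical recording of electrical activity, with the promoter choice pointing to neurons.
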