Features (pLannotate 1.2.2; 31 found; start..end, strand, type, name):
     31..83      -  misc_feature   bom (fragment): basis of mobility region from pBR322
    238..617     +  enhancer       CMV enhancer: human cytomegalovirus immediate early enhancer
    618..817     +  promoter       CMV promoter: human cytomegalovirus (CMV) immediate early promoter
    835..1015    +  LTR            5' LTR (truncated): truncated 5' long terminal repeat (LTR) from HIV-1
   1062..1187    +  misc_feature   HIV-1 Ψ: packaging signal of human immunodeficiency virus type 1
   1171..1534    +  CDS            HIV-1 gag (fragment): gag protein from human immunodeficiency virus 1; gag
   1680..1913    +  misc_feature   RRE: The Rev response element (RRE) of HIV-1 allows for Rev-dependent mRNA export from the nucleus to the cytoplasm.
   2290..2390    +  CDS            Rev (fragment): human immunodeficiency virus 1 (HIV-1) Rev protein; rev; enhances nuclear export of unspliced and incompletely spliced viral mRNAs
   2440..2557    +  misc_feature   cPPT/CTS: central polypurine tract and central termination sequence of HIV-1
   2602..3890    +  promoter       CaMKII promoter: promoter for the mouse calcium/calmodulin-dependent kinase II α subunit
   3903..4634    +  CDS            QuasAr2: achaerhodopsin-3 (Arch) derivative with improved voltage sensitivity (Hochbaum et al., 2014)
   4640..5333    +  CDS            Citrine (fragment): enhanced variant of YFP (Heikal et al., 2001) mammalian codon-optimized
   5421..5445    +  misc_feature   MCS (fragment): pBluescript multiple cloning site
   5445..6033    +  misc_feature   WPRE: woodchuck hepatitis virus posttranscriptional regulatory element
   5970..6551    +  CDS            nef (fragment): NEF_HV1H2 - Experimental evidence at protein level: Swiss-Prot protein existence level 1. Extracellular Nef protein targets CD4(+) T-lymphocytes for apoptosis by interacting with CXCR4 surface receptors. From Human immunodeficiency virus type 1 group M subtype B (isolate HXB2) (HIV-1).
   6558..6738    +  LTR            5' LTR (truncated): truncated 5' long terminal repeat (LTR) from HIV-1
   6770..6994    +  polyA_signal   bGH poly(A) signal: bovine growth hormone polyadenylation signal
   6998..7019    +  promoter       SV40 promoter (fragment): SV40 enhancer and early promoter
   7040..7468    +  rep_origin     f1 ori (sequence partly withheld): f1 bacteriophage origin of replication; arrow indicates direction of (+) strand synthesis
   7482..7811    +  promoter       SV40 promoter: SV40 enhancer and early promoter
   7859..7906    +  promoter       EM7 promoter: synthetic bacterial promoter&nbsp
   7925..8299    +  CDS            BleoR: antibiotic-binding protein; Sh ble from Streptoalloteichus hindustanus; confers resistance to bleomycin, phleomycin, and Zeocin™
   8309..8434    +  CDS            ble (fragment): BLE_KLEPN - Experimental evidence at protein level: Swiss-Prot protein existence level 1. Binding protein with a strong affinity to the bleomycin family of antibiotics. Binds to CL990; an antimitotic-antibiotic compound. From Klebsiella pneumoniae.
   8429..8550    +  polyA_signal   SV40 poly(A) signal: SV40 polyadenylation signal
   8621..8643    -  protein_bind   lac operator (fragment): The lac repressor binds to the lac operator to inhibit transcription in E. coli. This inhibition can be relieved by adding lactose or isopropyl-β-D-thiogalactopyranoside (IPTG). lac repressor encoded by lacI
   8647..8677    -  promoter       lac promoter: promoter for the E. coli lac operon
   8692..8713    -  protein_bind   CAP binding site: CAP binding activates transcription in the presence of cAMP. E. coli catabolite activator protein
   8726..8818    -  CDS            lacI (fragment): lac repressor; lacI; The lac repressor binds to the lac operator to inhibit transcription in E. coli. This inhibition can be relieved by adding lactose or isopropyl-β-D-thiogalactopyranoside (IPTG).
   9001..9589    -  rep_origin     ori: high-copy-number ColE1/pMB1/pBR322/pUC origin of replication
   9760..10620   -  CDS            AmpR: β-lactamase; bla; confers resistance to ampicillin, carbenicillin, and related antibiotics
  10621..10725   -  promoter       AmpR promoter: bla
>Addgene plasmid #59172 | FCK-QuasAr2-Citrine | depositor full sequence | sequence record 91647 | Expected full sequence
GTCGACGGATCGGGAGATCTCCCGATCCCCTATGGTGCACTCTCAGTACAATCTGCTCTGATGCCGCATA
GTTAAGCCAGTATCTGCTCCCTGCTTGTGTGTTGGAGGTCGCTGAGTAGTGCGCGAGCAAAATTTAAGCT
ACAACAAGGCAAGGCTTGACCGACAATTGCATGAAGAATCTGCTTAGGGTTAGGCGTTTTGCGCTGCTTC
GCGATGTACGGGCCAGATATACGCGTTGACATTGATTATTGACTAGTTATTAATAGTAATCAATTACGGG
GTCATTAGTTCATAGCCCATATATGGAGTTCCGCGTTACATAACTTACGGTAAATGGCCCGCCTGGCTGA
CCGCCCAACGACCCCCGCCCATTGACGTCAATAATGACGTATGTTCCCATAGTAACGCCAATAGGGACTT
TCCATTGACGTCAATGGGTGGAGTATTTACGGTAAACTGCCCACTTGGCAGTACATCAAGTGTATCATAT
GCCAAGTACGCCCCCTATTGACGTCAATGACGGTAAATGGCCCGCCTGGCATTATGCCCAGTACATGACC
TTATGGGACTTTCCTACTTGGCAGTACATCTACGTATTAGTCATCGCTATTACCATGGTGATGCGGTTTT
GGCAGTACATCAATGGGCGTGGATAGCGGTTTGACTCACGGGGATTTCCAAGTCTCCACCCCATTGACGT
CAATGGGAGTTTGTTTTGGCACCAAAATCAACGGGACTTTCCAAAATGTCGTAACAACTCCGCCCCATTG
ACGCAAATGGGCGGTAGGCGTGTACGGTGGGAGGTCTATATAAGCAGCGCGTTTTGCCTGTACTGGGTCT
CTCTGGTTAGACCAGATCTGAGCCTGGGAGCTCTCTGGCTAACTAGGGAACCCACTGCTTAAGCCTCAAT
AAAGCTTGCCTTGAGTGCTTCAAGTAGTGTGTGCCCGTCTGTTGTGTGACTCTGGTAACTAGAGATCCCT
CAGACCCTTTTAGTCAGTGTGGAAAATCTCTAGCAGTGGCGCCCGAACAGGGACTTGAAAGCGAAAGGGA
AACCAGAGGAGCTCTCTCGACGCAGGACTCGGCTTGCTGAAGCGCGCACGGCAAGAGGCGAGGGGCGGCG
ACTGGTGAGTACGCCAAAAATTTTGACTAGCGGAGGCTAGAAGGAGAGAGATGGGTGCGAGAGCGTCAGT
ATTAAGCGGGGGAGAATTAGATCGCGATGGGAAAAAATTCGGTTAAGGCCAGGGGGAAAGAAAAAATATA
AATTAAAACATATAGTATGGGCAAGCAGGGAGCTAGAACGATTCGCAGTTAATCCTGGCCTGTTAGAAAC
ATCAGAAGGCTGTAGACAAATACTGGGACAGCTACAACCATCCCTTCAGACAGGATCAGAAGAACTTAGA
TCATTATATAATACAGTAGCAACCCTCTATTGTGTGCATCAAAGGATAGAGATAAAAGACACCAAGGAAG
CTTTAGACAAGATAGAGGAAGAGCAAAACAAAAGTAAGACCACCGCACAGCAAGCGGCCGCTGATCTTCA
GACCTGGAGGAGGAGATATGAGGGACAATTGGAGAAGTGAATTATATAAATATAAAGTAGTAAAAATTGA
ACCATTAGGAGTAGCACCCACCAAGGCAAAGAGAAGAGTGGTGCAGAGAGAAAAAAGAGCAGTGGGAATA
GGAGCTTTGTTCCTTGGGTTCTTGGGAGCAGCAGGAAGCACTATGGGCGCAGCGTCAATGACGCTGACGG
TACAGGCCAGACAATTATTGTCTGGTATAGTGCAGCAGCAGAACAATTTGCTGAGGGCTATTGAGGCGCA
ACAGCATCTGTTGCAACTCACAGTCTGGGGCATCAAGCAGCTCCAGGCAAGAATCCTGGCTGTGGAAAGA
TACCTAAAGGATCAACAGCTCCTGGGGATTTGGGGTTGCTCTGGAAAACTCATTTGCACCACTGCTGTGC
CTTGGAATGCTAGTTGGAGTAATAAATCTCTGGAACAGATTTGGAATCACACGACCTGGATGGAGTGGGA
CAGAGAAATTAACAATTACACAAGCTTAATACACTCCTTAATTGAAGAATCGCAAAACCAGCAAGAAAAG
AATGAACAAGAATTATTGGAATTAGATAAATGGGCAAGTTTGTGGAATTGGTTTAACATAACAAATTGGC
TGTGGTATATAAAATTATTCATAATGATAGTAGGAGGCTTGGTAGGTTTAAGAATAGTTTTTGCTGTACT
TTCTATAGTGAATAGAGTTAGGCAGGGATATTCACCATTATCGTTTCAGACCCACCTCCCAACCCCGAGG
GGACCCGACAGGCCCGAAGGAATAGAAGAAGAAGGTGGAGAGAGAGACAGAGACAGATCCATTCGATTAG
TGAACGGATCGGCACTGCGTGCGCCAATTCTGCAGACAAATGGCAGTATTCATCCACAATTTTAAAAGAA
AAGGGGGGATTGGGGGGTACAGTGCAGGGGAAAGAATAGTAGACATAATAGCAACAGACATACAAACTAA
AGAATTACAAAAACAAATTACAAAAATTCAAAATTTTCGGGTTTATTACAGGGACAGCAGAGATCCAGTT
TGGTTAATTAACATTATGGCCTTAGGTCACTTCATCTCCATGGGGTTCTTCTTCTGATTTTCTAGAAAAT
GAGATGGGGGTGCAGAGAGCTTCCTCAGTGACCTGCCCAGGGTCACATCAGAAATGTCAGAGCTAGAACT
TGAACTCAGATTACTAATCTTAAATTCCATGCCTTGGGGGCATGCAAGTACGATATACAGAAGGAGTGAA
CTCATTAGGGCAGATGACCAATGAGTTTAGGAAAGAAGAGTCCAGGGCAGGGTACATCTACACCACCCGC
CCAGCCCTGGGTGAGTCCAGCCACGTTCACCTCATTATAGTTGCCTCTCTCCAGTCCTACCTTGACGGGA
AGCACAAGCAGAAACTGGGACAGGAGCCCCAGGAGACCAAATCTTCATGGTCCCTCTGGGAGGATGGGTG
GGGAGAGCTGTGGCAGAGGCCTCAGGAGGGGCCCTGCTGCTCAGTGGTGACAGATAGGGGTGAGAAAGCA
GACAGAGTCATTCCGTCAGCATTCTGGGTCTGTTTGGTACTTCTTCTCACGCTAAGGTGGCGGTGTGATA
TGCACAATGGCTAAAAAGCAGGGAGAGCTGGAAAGAAACAAGGACAGAGACAGAGGCCAAGTCAACCAGA
CCAATTCCCAGAGGAAGCAAAGAAACCATTACAGAGACTACAAGGGGGAAGGGAAGGAGAGATGAATTAG
CTTCCCCTGTAAACCTTAGAACCCAGCTGTTGCCAGGGCAACGGGGCAATACCTGTCTCTTCAGAGGAGA
TGAAGTTGCCAGGGTAACTACATCCTGTCTTTCTCAAGGACCATCCCAGAATGTGGCACCCACTAGCCGT
TACCATAGCAACTGCCTCTTTGCCCCACTTAATCCCATCCCGTCTGTTAAAAGGGCCCTATAGTTGGAGG
TGGGGGAGGTAGGAAGAGCGATGATCACTTGTGGACTAAGTTTGTTCGCATCCCCTTCTCCAACCCCCTC
AGTACATCACCCTGGGGGAACAGGGTCCACTTGCTCCTGGGCCCACACAGTCCTGCAGTATTGTGTATAT
AAGGCCAGGGCAAAGAGGAGCAGGTTTTAAAGTGAAAGGCAGGCAGGTGTTGGGGAGGCAGTTACCGGGG
CAACGGGAACAGGGCGTTTCGGAGGTGGTTGCCATGGGGACCTGGATGCTGACGAAGGCTCGCGAGGCTG
TGAGCAGCCACAGTGCCCTGCTCAGAAGCCCCAAGCTCGTCAGTCAAGCCGGTTCTCCGTTTGCACTCAG
GAGCACGGGCAGGCGAGTGGCCCCTAGTTCTGGGGGCAGCGGGGGATCCACCATGGTAAGTATCGCTCTG
CAGGCTGGTTACGACCTACTGGGTGACGGCAGACCTGAAACCCTGTGGCTGGGCATCGGCACTCTGCTGA
TGCTGATTGGAACCTTCTACTTTCTGGTCCGCGGATGGGGAGTCACCGATAAGGATGCCCGGGAATATTA
CGCTGTGACTATCCTGGTGTCCGGAATCGCATCCGCCGCATATCTGTCTATGTTCTTTGGTATCGGGCTT
ACTGAGGTGTCCGTCGGGGGCGAAATGTTGGATATCTATTATGCCAGGTACGCCCAGTGGCTGTTTACCA
CCCCACTTCTGCTGCTGCACCTGGCCCTTCTCGCTAAGGTGGATCGGGTGACCATCGGCACCCTGGTGGG
TGTGGACGCCCTGATGATCGTCACTGGCCTCATCGGAGCCTTGAGCCACACGGCCATAGCCAGATACAGT
TGGTGGTTGTTCTCTACAATTTGCATGATAGTGGTGCTCTATGTTCTGGCTACATCCCTGCGATCTGCTG
CAAAGGAGCGGGGCCCCGAGGTGGCATCTACCTTTAACACCCTGACAGCTCTGGTCTTGGTGCTGTGGAC
CGCTTACCCTATCCTGTGGATCATAGGCACTGAGGGCGCTGGCGTGGTGGGCCTGGGCATCGAAACTCTG
CTGTTTATGGTGTTGGACGTGACTGCCAAGGTCGGCTTTGGCTTTATCCTGTTGAGATCCCGGGCTATTC
TGGGCGACACCGAGTTGAGGTTCACCGGGGTGGTGCCCATCCTGGTCGAGCTGGACGGCGACGTAAACGG
CCACAAGTTCAGCGTGTCCGGCGAGGGCGAGGGCGATGCCACCTACGGCAAGCTGACCCTGAAGTTCATC
TGCACCACCGGCAAGCTGCCCGTGCCCTGGCCCACCCTCGTGACCACCTTCGGCTACGGCCTGATGTGCT
TCGCCCGCTACCCCGACCACATGAAGCAGCACGACTTCTTCAAGTCCGCCATGCCCGAAGGCTACGTCCA
GGAGCGCACCATCTTCTTCAAGGACGACGGCAACTACAAGACCCGCGCCGAGGTGAAGTTCGAGGGCGAC
ACCCTGGTGAACCGCATCGAGCTGAAGGGCATCGACTTCAAGGAGGACGGCAACATCCTGGGGCACAAGC
TGGAGTACAACTACAACAGCCACAACGTCTATATCATGGCCGACAAGCAGAAGAACGGCATCAAGGTGAA
CTTCAAGATCCGCCACAACATCGAGGACGGCAGCGTGCAGCTCGCCGACCACTACCAGCAGAACACCCCC
ATCGGCGACGGCCCCGTGCTGCTGCCCGACAACCACTACCTGAGCTACCAGTCCGCCCTGAGCAAAGACC
CCAACGAGAAGCGCGATCACATGGTCCTGCTGGAGTTCGTGACCGCCGCCGGGATCACTCTCGGCATGGA
CGAGCTGTACAAGAGTAGAATCACAAGCGAAGGCGAGTACATCCCCCTGGATCAAATAGACATAAATGTA
GGTGGATTTTGTTATGAGAATGAAGTATAAGAATTCGATATCAAGCTTATCGATAATCAACCTCTGGATT
ACAAAATTTGTGAAAGATTGACTGGTATTCTTAACTATGTTGCTCCTTTTACGCTATGTGGATACGCTGC
TTTAATGCCTTTGTATCATGCTATTGCTTCCCGTATGGCTTTCATTTTCTCCTCCTTGTATAAATCCTGG
TTGCTGTCTCTTTATGAGGAGTTGTGGCCCGTTGTCAGGCAACGTGGCGTGGTGTGCACTGTGTTTGCTG
ACGCAACCCCCACTGGTTGGGGCATTGCCACCACCTGTCAGCTCCTTTCCGGGACTTTCGCTTTCCCCCT
CCCTATTGCCACGGCGGAACTCATCGCCGCCTGCCTTGCCCGCTGCTGGACAGGGGCTCGGCTGTTGGGC
ACTGACAATTCCGTGGTGTTGTCGGGGAAATCATCGTCCTTTCCTTGGCTGCTCGCCTGTGTTGCCACCT
GGATTCTGCGCGGGACGTCCTTCTGCTACGTCCCTTCGGCCCTCAATCCAGCGGACCTTCCTTCCCGCGG
CCTGCTGCCGGCTCTGCGGCCTCTTCCGCGTCTTCGCCTTCGCCCTCAGACGAGTCGGATCTCCCTTTGG
GCCGCCTCCCCGCATCGATACCGTCGACCTCGAGACCTAGAAAAACATGGAGCAATCACAAGTAGCAATA
CAGCAGCTACCAATGCTGATTGTGCCTGGCTAGAAGCACAAGAGGAGGAGGAGGTGGGTTTTCCAGTCAC
ACCTCAGGTACCTTTAAGACCAATGACTTACAAGGCAGCTGTAGATCTTAGCCACTTTTTAAAAGAAAAG
GGGGGACTGGAAGGGCTAATTCACTCCCAACGAAGACAAGATATCCTTGATCTGTGGATCTACCACACAC
AAGGCTACTTCCCTGATTGGCAGAACTACACACCAGGGCCAGGGATCAGATATCCACTGACCTTTGGATG
GTGCTACAAGCTAGTACCAGTTGAGCAAGAGAAGGTAGAAGAAGCCAATGAAGGAGAGAACACCCGCTTG
TTACACCCTGTGAGCCTGCATGGGATGGATGACCCGGAGAGAGAAGTATTAGAGTGGAGGTTTGACAGCC
GCCTAGCATTTCATCACATGGCCCGAGAGCTGCATCCGGACTGTACTGGGTCTCTCTGGTTAGACCAGAT
CTGAGCCTGGGAGCTCTCTGGCTAACTAGGGAACCCACTGCTTAAGCCTCAATAAAGCTTGCCTTGAGTG
CTTCAAGTAGTGTGTGCCCGTCTGTTGTGTGACTCTGGTAACTAGAGATCCCTCAGACCCTTTTAGTCAG
TGTGGAAAATCTCTAGCAGGGCCCGTTTAAACCCGCTGATCAGCCTCGACTGTGCCTTCTAGTTGCCAGC
CATCTGTTGTTTGCCCCTCCCCCGTGCCTTCCTTGACCCTGGAAGGTGCCACTCCCACTGTCCTTTCCTA
ATAAAATGAGGAAATTGCATCGCATTGTCTGAGTAGGTGTCATTCTATTCTGGGGGGTGGGGTGGGGCAG
GACAGCAAGGGGGAGGATTGGGAAGACAATAGCAGGCATGCTGGGGATGCGGTGGGCTCTATGGCTTCTG
AGGCGGAAAGAACCAGCTGGGGCTCTAGGGGGTATCCCC
[124 nt withheld, positions 7040-7163]
C
[91 nt withheld, positions 7165-7255]
A
[49 nt withheld, positions 7257-7305]
CCTTTGACGTTGGAGTCCACGTTCTTT
[37 nt withheld, positions 7333-7369]
ACCCTATCTCGGTCTATTCTTTTGATTTATAAGGGATTTTGCCGATTTCGGCCTATTGGTTAAAAAATGA
GCTGATTTAACAAAAATTTAACGCGAATTAATTCTGTGGAATGTGTGTCAGTTAGGGTGTGGAAAGTCCC
CAGGCTCCCCAGCAGGCAGAAGTATGCAAAGCATGCATCTCAATTAGTCAGCAACCAGGTGTGGAAAGTC
CCCAGGCTCCCCAGCAGGCAGAAGTATGCAAAGCATGCATCTCAATTAGTCAGCAACCATAGTCCCGCCC
CTAACTCCGCCCATCCCGCCCCTAACTCCGCCCAGTTCCGCCCATTCTCCGCCCCATGGCTGACTAATTT
TTTTTATTTATGCAGAGGCCGAGGCCGCCTCTGCCTCTGAGCTATTCCAGAAGTAGTGAGGAGGCTTTTT
TGGAGGCCTAGGCTTTTGCAAAAAGCTCCCGGGAGCTTGTATATCCATTTTCGGATCTGATCAGCACGTG
TTGACAATTAATCATCGGCATAGTATATCGGCATAGTATAATACGACAAGGTGAGGAACTAAACCATGGC
CAAGTTGACCAGTGCCGTTCCGGTGCTCACCGCGCGCGACGTCGCCGGAGCGGTCGAGTTCTGGACCGAC
CGGCTCGGGTTCTCCCGGGACTTCGTGGAGGACGACTTCGCCGGTGTGGTCCGGGACGACGTGACCCTGT
TCATCAGCGCGGTCCAGGACCAGGTGGTGCCGGACAACACCCTGGCCTGGGTGTGGGTGCGCGGCCTGGA
CGAGCTGTACGCCGAGTGGTCGGAGGTCGTGTCCACGAACTTCCGGGACGCCTCCGGGCCGGCCATGACC
GAGATCGGCGAGCAGCCGTGGGGGCGGGAGTTCGCCCTGCGCGACCCGGCCGGCAACTGCGTGCACTTCG
TGGCCGAGGAGCAGGACTGACACGTGCTACGAGATTTCGATTCCACCGCCGCCTTCTATGAAAGGTTGGG
CTTCGGAATCGTTTTCCGGGACGCCGGCTGGATGATCCTCCAGCGCGGGGATCTCATGCTGGAGTTCTTC
GCCCACCCCAACTTGTTTATTGCAGCTTATAATGGTTACAAATAAAGCAATAGCATCACAAATTTCACAA
ATAAAGCATTTTTTTCACTGCATTCTAGTTGTGGTTTGTCCAAACTCATCAATGTATCTTATCATGTCTG
TATACCGTCGACCTCTAGCTAGAGCTTGGCGTAATCATGGTCATAGCTGTTTCCTGTGTGAAATTGTTAT
CCGCTCACAATTCCACACAACATACGAGCCGGAAGCATAAAGTGTAAAGCCTGGGGTGCCTAATGAGTGA
GCTAACTCACATTAATTGCGTTGCGCTCACTGCCCGCTTTCCAGTCGGGAAACCTGTCGTGCCAGCTGCA
TTAATGAATCGGCCAACGCGCGGGGAGAGGCGGTTTGCGTATTGGGCGCTCTTCCGCTTCCTCGCTCACT
GACTCGCTGCGCTCGGTCGTTCGGCTGCGGCGAGCGGTATCAGCTCACTCAAAGGCGGTAATACGGTTAT
CCACAGAATCAGGGGATAACGCAGGAAAGAACATGTGAGCAAAAGGCCAGCAAAAGGCCAGGAACCGTAA
AAAGGCCGCGTTGCTGGCGTTTTTCCATAGGCTCCGCCCCCCTGACGAGCATCACAAAAATCGACGCTCA
AGTCAGAGGTGGCGAAACCCGACAGGACTATAAAGATACCAGGCGTTTCCCCCTGGAAGCTCCCTCGTGC
GCTCTCCTGTTCCGACCCTGCCGCTTACCGGATACCTGTCCGCCTTTCTCCCTTCGGGAAGCGTGGCGCT
TTCTCATAGCTCACGCTGTAGGTATCTCAGTTCGGTGTAGGTCGTTCGCTCCAAGCTGGGCTGTGTGCAC
GAACCCCCCGTTCAGCCCGACCGCTGCGCCTTATCCGGTAACTATCGTCTTGAGTCCAACCCGGTAAGAC
ACGACTTATCGCCACTGGCAGCAGCCACTGGTAACAGGATTAGCAGAGCGAGGTATGTAGGCGGTGCTAC
AGAGTTCTTGAAGTGGTGGCCTAACTACGGCTACACTAGAAGAACAGTATTTGGTATCTGCGCTCTGCTG
AAGCCAGTTACCTTCGGAAAAAGAGTTGGTAGCTCTTGATCCGGCAAACAAACCACCGCTGGTAGCGGTG
GTTTTTTTGTTTGCAAGCAGCAGATTACGCGCAGAAAAAAAGGATCTCAAGAAGATCCTTTGATCTTTTC
TACGGGGTCTGACGCTCAGTGGAACGAAAACTCACGTTAAGGGATTTTGGTCATGAGATTATCAAAAAGG
ATCTTCACCTAGATCCTTTTAAATTAAAAATGAAGTTTTAAATCAATCTAAAGTATATATGAGTAAACTT
GGTCTGACAGTTACCAATGCTTAATCAGTGAGGCACCTATCTCAGCGATCTGTCTATTTCGTTCATCCAT
AGTTGCCTGACTCCCCGTCGTGTAGATAACTACGATACGGGAGGGCTTACCATCTGGCCCCAGTGCTGCA
ATGATACCGCGAGACCCACGCTCACCGGCTCCAGATTTATCAGCAATAAACCAGCCAGCCGGAAGGGCCG
AGCGCAGAAGTGGTCCTGCAACTTTATCCGCCTCCATCCAGTCTATTAATTGTTGCCGGGAAGCTAGAGT
AAGTAGTTCGCCAGTTAATAGTTTGCGCAACGTTGTTGCCATTGCTACAGGCATCGTGGTGTCACGCTCG
TCGTTTGGTATGGCTTCATTCAGCTCCGGTTCCCAACGATCAAGGCGAGTTACATGATCCCCCATGTTGT
GCAAAAAAGCGGTTAGCTCCTTCGGTCCTCCGATCGTTGTCAGAAGTAAGTTGGCCGCAGTGTTATCACT
CATGGTTATGGCAGCACTGCATAATTCTCTTACTGTCATGCCATCCGTAAGATGCTTTTCTGTGACTGGT
GAGTACTCAACCAAGTCATTCTGAGAATAGTGTATGCGGCGACCGAGTTGCTCTTGCCCGGCGTCAATAC
GGGATAATACCGCGCCACATAGCAGAACTTTAAAAGTGCTCATCATTGGAAAACGTTCTTCGGGGCGAAA
ACTCTCAAGGATCTTACCGCTGTTGAGATCCAGTTCGATGTAACCCACTCGTGCACCCAACTGATCTTCA
GCATCTTTTACTTTCACCAGCGTTTCTGGGTGAGCAAAAACAGGAAGGCAAAATGCCGCAAAAAAGGGAA
TAAGGGCGACACGGAAATGTTGAATACTCATACTCTTCCTTTTTCAATATTATTGAAGCATTTATCAGGG
TTATTGTCTCATGAGCGGATACATATTTGAATGTATTTAGAAAAATAAACAAATAGGGGTTCCGCGCACA
TTTCCCCGAAAAGTGCCACCTGAC
