>Addgene plasmid #59172 | FCK-QuasAr2-Citrine | depositor partial sequence | sequence record 91644 | N-terminus
NNNNNNNNNNNNNANCCCNAGCTCGTCAGTCAAGCCGGTTCTCCGTTTGCACTCAGGAGCACGGGCAGGC
GAGTGGCCCCTAGTTCTGGGGGCAGCGGGGGATCCACCATGGTAAGTATCGCTCTGCAGGCTGGTTACGA
CCTACTGGGTGACGGCAGACCTGAAACCCTGTGGCTGGGCATCGGCACTCTGCTGATGCTGATTGGAACC
TTCTACTTTCTGGTCCGCGGATGGGGAGTCACCGATAAGGATGCCCGGGAATATTACGCTGTGACTATCC
TGGTGTCCGGAATCGCATCCGCCGCATATCTGTCTATGTTCTTTGGTATCGGGCTTACTGAGGTGTCCGT
CGGGGGCGAAATGTTGGATATCTATTATGCCAGGTACGCCCAGTGGCTGTTTACCACCCCACTTCTGCTG
CTGCACCTGGCCCTTCTCGCTAAGGTGGATCGGGTGACCATCGGCACCCTGGTGGGTGTGGACGCCCTGA
TGATCGTCACTGGCCTCATCGGAGCCTTGAGCCACACGGCCATAGCCAGATACAGTTGGTGGTTGTTCTC
TACAATTTGCATGATAGTGGTGCTCTATGTTCTGGCTACATCCCTGCGATCTGCTGCAAAGGAGCGGGGC
CCCGAGGTGGCATCTACCTTTAACACCCTGACAGCTCTGGTCTTGGTGCTGTGGACCGCTTACCCTATCC
TGTGGATCATANGCACTGAGGGCGCTGGCGTGGTGGGCCTGGGCATCGAAACTCTGCTGTTTATGGTGTT
GGACGTGACTGCCAAGGTCGGCTTTGGCTTTATCCTGTTGAGATCCCGGGCTATTCTGGGCGACACCGAN
TTGAGTTCACCGGGGTGGTGCCCATCCTNNCGAGCTGGACGGCGACGTAACGGCNACAAGTTCAGCGTGT
CCGGCGAGGGCNAGGGCGANGCCACCTACGGCAAGCTGACCCTGAAGTTCATCTGCACNNNNANCTGCCC
GTGCCCTNNNNNCCTCNNGACNANCTTCGGCTACGGCTGATGTGCTTCGCCCGCTACCCCGACNNNNNTG
AAGCANCANNANNNT
