>Addgene plasmid #59172 | FCK-QuasAr2-Citrine | depositor partial sequence | sequence record 91645 | N-terminus
NNNNNNNNNNNNNCNNCTNANCCTGTGGCTGGGCATCGGCACTCTGCTGATGCTGATTGGAACCTTCTAC
TTTCTGGTCCGCGGATGGGGAGTCACCGATAAGGATGCCCGGGAATATTACGCTGTGACTATCCTGGTGT
CCGGAATCGCATCCGCCGCATATCTGTCTATGTTCTTTGGTATCGGGCTTACTGAGGTGTCCGTCGGGGG
CGAAATGTTGGATATCTATTATGCCAGGTACGCCCAGTGGCTGTTTACCACCCCACTTCTGCTGCTGCAC
CTGGCCCTTCTCGCTAAGGTGGATCGGGTGACCATCGGCACCCTGGTGGGTGTGGACGCCCTGATGATCG
TCACTGGCCTCATCGGAGCCTTGAGCCACACGGCCATAGCCAGATACAGTTGGTGGTTGTTCTCTACAAT
TTGCATGATAGTGGTGCTCTATGTTCTGGCTACATCCCTGCGATCTGCTGCAAAGGAGCGGGGCCCCGAG
GTGGCATCTACCTTTAACACCCTGACAGCTCTGGTCTTGGTGCTGTGGACCGCTTACCCTATCCTGTGGA
TCATAGGCACTGAGGGCGCTGGCGTGGTGGGCCTGGGCATCGAAACTCTGCTGTTTATGGTGTTGGACGT
GACTGCCAAGGTCGGCTTTGGCTTTATCCTGTTGAGATCCCGGGCTATTCTGGGCGACACCGAGTTGAGG
TTCACCGGGGTGGTGCCCATCCTGGTCGAGCTGGACGGCGACGTAAACGGCCACAAGTTCAGCGTGTCCG
GCGAGGGCGAGGGCGATGCCACCTACGGCAAGCTGACCCTGAAGTTCATCTGCACCACCGGCAAGCTGCC
CGTGCCCTGGCCCACCCTCGTGACCACCTTCGGCTACGGCCTGATGTGCTTCGCCCGCTACCCCGACCAC
ATGAAGCAGCACGACTTCTTCAAGTCCGCCATGCCCGAANGCTACGTCCAGGANCGCACCATCTTCTTCA
AGGACGANGGCAACTACANACCCGCGCCNAGNTGAAGTTCGAGGGCGACACCCTGGNGAACCGCATCGAG
CTGAAGGGCATCGANTTCAAGGAGGANGGNANCAN
