>Addgene plasmid #59172 | FCK-QuasAr2-Citrine | depositor partial sequence | sequence record 91646 | C-terminus
NNNNNNNNNNNNCNNGGNNTNNTCTGGGCGACNCCGAGTTGAGGTTCACCGGGGTGGTGCCCATCCTGGT
CGAGCTGGACGGCGACGTAAACGGCCACAAGTTCAGCGTGTCCGGCGAGGGCGAGGGCGATGCCACCTAC
GGCAAGCTGACCCTGAAGTTCATCTGCACCACCGGCAAGCTGCCCGTGCCCTGGCCCACCCTCGTGACCA
CCTTCGGCTACGGCCTGATGTGCTTCGCCCGCTACCCCGACCACATGAAGCAGCACGACTTCTTCAAGTC
CGCCATGCCCGAAGGCTACGTCCAGGAGCGCACCATCTTCTTCAAGGACGACGGCAACTACAAGACCCGC
GCCGAGGTGAAGTTCGAGGGCGACACCCTGGTGAACCGCATCGAGCTGAAGGGCATCGACTTCAAGGAGG
ACGGCAACATCCTGGGGCACAAGCTGGAGTACAACTACAACAGCCACAACGTCTATATCATGGCCGACAA
GCAGAAGAACGGCATCAAGGTGAACTTCAAGATCCGCCACAACATCGAGGACGGCAGCGTGCAGCTCGCC
GACCACTACCAGCAGAACACCCCCATCGGCGACGGCCCCGTGCTGCTGCCCGACAACCACTACCTGAGCT
ACCAGTCCGCCCTGAGCAAAGACCCCAACGAGAAGCGCGATCACATGGTCCTGCTGGAGTTCGTGACCGC
CGCCGGGATCACTCTCGGCATGGACGANCTGTACAAGAGTAGAATCACAAGCGAANGCGAGTACATCCCC
CTGGATCAAATAGACATAAATGTAGGTGGATTTTGTTATGAGAATGAAGTATAAGAATTCGATATCAAGC
TTATCGATAATCAACCTCTGGATTACAAAATTTGTGAAAGATTGACTGGTATTCTTAACTATGTTGCTCC
TTTTACGCTATGTGGATACGCTGCTTTAATGCCTTTGTATCATGCTATTGCTTCCCGTATGGCTTTCATT
TTCTCCTCCTTGTATAAATCCTGGNNGCTGTCTCTTTATGANNNTTGTGGCCCGTTGTCNNNANGTNNNN
NNGNGNACTNNGTTTGCTGANNCAACCCCNNNNGGNNGGGCATTNCCACCACCTGNCAGCNNCTTTNNGG
GNNTTTNNNNTTNCCCNNNCCCNANTNNNNN
