>Addgene plasmid #59172 | FCK-QuasAr2-Citrine | addgene partial sequence | sequence record 93344 | mCaMKIIapro-F 5'-gcctctttgccccacttaat-3'
GGAGGTGGGGGAGGTAGGAAGAGCGATGATCACTTGTGGACTAAGTTTGTTCGCATCCCCTTCTCCAACC
CCCTCAGTACATCACCCTGGGGGAACAGGGTCCACTTGCTCCTGGGCCCACACAGTCCTGCAGTATTGTG
TATATAAGGCCAGGGCAAAGAGGAGCAGGTTTTAAAGTGAAAGGCAGGCAGGTGTTGGGGAGGCAGTTAC
CGGGGCAACGGGAACAGGGCGTTTCGGAGGTGGTTGCCATGGGGACCTGGATGCTGACGAAGGCTCGCGA
GGCTGTGAGCAGCCACAGTGCCCTGCTCAGAAGCCCCAAGCTCGTCAGTCAAGCCGGTTCTCCGTTTGCA
CTCAGGAGCACGGGCAGGCGAGTGGCCCCTAGTTCTGGGGGCAGCGGGGGATCCACCATGGTAAGTATCG
CTCTGCAGGCTGGTTACGACCTACTGGGTGACGGCAGACCTGAAACCCTGTGGCTGGGCATCGGCACTCT
GCTGATGCTGATTGGAACCTTCTACTTTCTGGTCCGCGGATGGGGAGTCACCGATAAGGATGCCCGGGAA
TATTACGCTGTGACTATCCTGGTGTCCGGAATCGCATCCGCCGCATATCTGTCTATGTTCTTTGGTATC
