>Addgene plasmid #59172 | FCK-QuasAr2-Citrine | addgene partial sequence | sequence record 93379 | WPRE-R 5'-CATAGCGTAAAAGGAGCAACA-3'
ATTTTGTAATCCAGAGGTTGATTATCGATAAGCTTGATATCGAATTCTTATACTTCATTCTCATAACAAA
ATCCACCTACATTTATGTCTATTTGATCCAGGGGGATGTACTCGCCTTCGCTTGTGATTCTACTCTTGTA
CAGCTCGTCCATGCCGAGAGTGATCCCGGCGGCGGTCACGAACTCCAGCAGGACCATGTGATCGCGCTTC
TCGTTGGGGTCTTTGCTCAGGGCGGACTGGTAGCTCAGGTAGTGGTTGTCGGGCAGCAGCACGGGGCCGT
CGCCGATGGGGGTGTTCTGCTGGTAGTGGTCGGCGAGCTGCACGCTGCCGTCCTCGATGTTGTGGCGGAT
CTTGAAGTTCACCTTGATGCCGTTCTTCTGCTTGTCGGCCATGATATAGACGTTGTGGCTGTTGTAGTTG
TACTCCAGCTTGTGCCCCAGGATGTTGCCGTCCTCCTTGAAGTCGATGCCCTTCAGCTCGATGCGG
